>Addgene plasmid #46334 | Flag WDR24 pRK5 | addgene full sequence | sequence record 139749 | Addgene NGS result
GACATTGATTATTGACTAGTTATTAATAGTAATCAATTACGGGGTCATTAGTTCATAGCCCATATATGGA
GTTCCGCGTTACATAACTTACGGTAAATGGCCCGCCTGGCTGACCGCCCAACGACCCCCGCCCATTGACG
TCAATAATGACGTATGTTCCCATAGTAACGCCAATAGGGACTTTCCATTGACGTCAATGGGTGGAGTATT
TACGGTAAACTGCCCACTTGGCAGTACATCAAGTGTATCATATGCCAAGTACGCCCCCTATTGACGTCAA
TGACGGTAAATGGCCCGCCTGGCATTATGCCCAGTACATGACCTTATGGGACTTTCCTACTTGGCAGTAC
ATCTACGTATTAGTCATCGCTATTACCATGGTGATGCGGTTTTGGCAGTACATCAATGGGCGTGGATAGC
GGTTTGACTCACGGGGATTTCCAAGTCTCCACCCCATTGACGTCAATGGGAGTTTGTTTTGGCACCAAAA
TCAACGGGACTTTCCAAAATGTCGTAACAACTCCGCCCCATTGACGCAAATGGGCGGTAGGCGTGTACGG
TGGGAGGTCTATATAAGCAGAGCTCGTTTAGTGAACCGTCAGATCGCCTGGAGACGCCATCCACGCTGTT
TTGACCTCCATAGAAGACACCGGGACCGATCCAGCCTCCGCGGCCGGGAACGGTGCATTGGAACGCGGAT
TCCCCGTGCCAAGAGTGACGTAAGTACCGCCTATAGAGTCTATAGGCCCACCCCCTTGGCTTCGTTAGAA
CGCGGCTACAATTAATACATAACCTTATGTATCATACACATACGATTTAGGTGACACTATAGAATAACAT
CCACTTTGCCTTTCTCTCCACAGGTGTCCACTCCCAGGTCCAACTGCACCTCGGTTCTATCGATTGAATT
CACCATGGAAATGGACTACAAGGATGACGATGACAAGGGTGGTGGTGGTGGTGCGTCGACGATGGAGAAG
ATGTCCCGTGTGACCACAGCCCTGGGTGGCAGCGTGCTGACAGGCCGCACCATGCACTGCCACCTGGATG
CTCCCGCCAATGCCATCAGTGTGTGCCGCGACGCAGCCCAGGTGGTCGTGGCAGGCCGTAGCATCTTCAA
GATCTATGCCATCGAGGAGGAACAGTTCGTGGAAAAGCTGAACCTGCGTGTGGGGCGCAAGCCTTCGCTT
AACCTGAGCTGTGCTGACGTGGTCTGGCACCAGATGGATGAGAACCTGCTGGCCACAGCAGCCACCAATG
GCGTGGTGGTCACGTGGAACCTGGGCCGGCCATCCCGCAACAAGCAGGACCAGCTGTTCACAGAACACAA
GCGCACGGTAAACAAAGTCTGCTTCCACCCCACCGAAGCCCACGTGCTGCTCAGTGGCTCCCAGGATGGC
TTCATGAAGTGCTTTGACCTCCGCAGAAAGGACTCTGTCAGCACCTTCTCGGGCCAGTCGGAGAGCGTGC
GGGACGTGCAGTTCAGTATCCGGGACTACTTCACCTTCGCCTCCACCTTTGAGAACGGCAATGTGCAGCT
CTGGGACATCCGGCGTCCCGACCGGTGCGAGAGGATGTTCACAGCCCACAACGGACCCGTCTTCTGCTGC
GACTGGCACCCCGAGGACAGGGGCTGGTTGGCCACTGGAGGGCGCGACAAGATGGTGAAGGTCTGGGACA
TGACCACGCACCGTGCCAAGGAGATGCACTGTGTGCAGACCATCGCCTCGGTGGCCCGTGTGAAGTGGCG
GCCAGAGTGCCGCCACCACCTGGCCACGTGCTCCATGATGGTGGACCACAACATCTATGTTTGGGACGTG
CGCCGGCCCTTCGTGCCAGCTGCCATGTTTGAGGAACACCGAGACGTCACCACGGGAATTGCCTGGCGCC
ACCCCCACGACCCCTCCTTCCTGCTGTCTGGCTCCAAGGACAGCTCGCTGTGCCAGCACCTGTTCCGCGA
CGCCAGCCAGCCCGTCGAGCGCGCCAACCCTGAGGGCCTCTGCTACGGCCTCTTCGGGGACCTGGCCTTC
GCCGCCAAGGAGAGCCTCGTGGCTGCCGAGTCGGGGCGCAAGCCCTACACTGGCGACCGGCGCCACCCCA
TCTTCTTTAAGCGCAAGCTGGACCCTGCCGAGCCCTTCGCAGGCCTCGCCTCCAGTGCCCTCAGTGTCTT
TGAGACGGAGCCAGGTGGCGGCGGCATGCGCTGGTTTGTGGACACAGCTGAGCGTTATGCGCTGGCTGGC
CGGCCACTGGCCGAGCTCTGTGACCACAACGCAAAGGTGGCTCGAGAGCTTGGCCGCAACCAGGTGGCGC
AAACGTGGACCATGCTGCGGATCATCTACTGCAGCCCTGGCCTAGTGCCCACTGCAAACCTCAACCACAG
TGTGGGCAAGGGTGGCTCCTGTGGCCTCCCGCTCATGAACAGTTTCAACCTGAAGGATATGGCCCCAGGG
TTGGGCAGTGAGACGCGGCTGGACCGCAGCAAAGGAGATGCGCGGAGCGACACAGTTCTGCTCGACTCCT
CGGCCACACTCATCACCAATGAGGATAACGAGGAAACCGAGGGCAGCGACGTACCTGCCGACTACCTGCT
GGGTGACGTGGAAGGTGAGGAGGACGAGCTGTACCTGCTGGATCCGGAACACGCGCACCCCGAGGACCCT
GAGTGCGTGCTGCCGCAGGAGGCCTTTCCGCTGCGCCACGAGATCGTGGACACGCCTCCCGGGCCCGAGC
ACCTGCAGGACAAGGCCGACTCCCCGCACGTGAGCGGCAGCGAGGCGGATGTGGCCTCCCTGGCCCCCGT
GGACTCCTCCTTCTCGCTCCTGTCTGTCTCACACGCGCTCTACGACAGCCGCCTGCCGCCCGACTTCTTC
GGCGTGCTGGTGCGCGACATGCTGCACTTCTACGCTGAGCAGGGCGACGTGCAGATGGCTGTGTCTGTGC
TCATCGTCCTGGGTGAACGGGTGCGCAAGGACATCGACGAGCAGACCCAGGAGCACTGGTACACTTCCTA
CATCGACCTGCTGCAGCGCTTCCGCCTCTGGAACGTGTCCAACGAGGTGGTCAAGCTGAGCACCAGCCGC
GCCGTCAGCTGCCTCAACCAGGCCTCCACCACCCTGCACGTCAACTGCAGCCACTGCAAGCGGCCCATGA
GCAGCCGGGGCTGGGTCTGCGACAGGTGCCACCGCTGCGCCAGCATGTGTGCCGTCTGCCACCACGTAGT
CAAGGGTCTCTTCGTGTGGTGCCAGGGCTGCAGCCACGGCGGCCACCTGCAGCACATCATGAAGTGGCTG
GAAGGCAGCTCCCACTGTCCCGCAGGCTGCGGCCACCTCTGCGAGTACTCCTGAGCGGCCGCTAAGTAAG
TAAGGATCCCCAGCTTGGCCGCCATGGCCCAACTTGTTTATTGCAGCTTATAATGGTTACAAATAAAGCA
ATAGCATCACAAATTTCACAAATAAAGCATTTTTTTCACTGCATTCTAGTTGTGGTTTGTCCAAACTCAT
CAATGTATCTTATCATGTCTGGATCGGGAATTAATTCGGCGCAGCACCATGGCCTGAAATAACCTCTGAA
AGAGGAACTTGGTTAGGTACCTTCTGAGGCGGAAAGAACCAGCTGTGGAATGTGTGTCAGTTAGGGTGTG
GAAAGTCCCCAGGCTCCCCAGCAGGCAGAAGTATGCAAAGCATGCATCTCAATTAGTCAGCAACCAGGTG
TGGAAAGTCCCCAGGCTCCCCAGCAGGCAGAAGTATGCAAAGCATGCATCTCAATTAGTCAGCAACCATA
GTCCCGCCCCTAACTCCGCCCATCCCGCCCCTAACTCCGCCCAGTTCCGCCCATTCTCCGCCCCATGGCT
GACTAATTTTTTTTATTTATGCAGAGGCCGAGGCCGCCTCGGCCTCTGAGCTATTCCAGAAGTAGTGAGG
AGGCTTTTTTGGAGGCCTAGGCTTTTGCAAAAAGCTGTTAACAGCTTGGCACTGGCCGTCGTTTTACAAC
GTCGTGACTGGGAAAACCCTGGCGTTACCCAACTTAATCGCCTTGCAGCACATCCCCCTTTCGCCAGCTG
GCGTAATAGCGAAGAGGCCCGCACCGATCGCCCTTCCCAACAGTTGCGCAGCCTGAATGGCGAATGGCGC
CTGATGCGGTATTTTCTCCTTACGCATCTGTGCGGTATTTCACACCGCATA
[142 nt withheld, positions 4182-4323]
C
[141 nt withheld, positions 4325-4465]
CCTTTGACGTTGGAGTCCACGTTCTTT
[37 nt withheld, positions 4493-4529]
ACCCTATCTCGGGCTATTCTTTTGATTTATAAGGGATTTTGCCGATTTCGGCCTATTGGTTAAAAAATGA
GCTGATTTAACAAAAATTTAACGCGAATTTTAACAAAATATTAACGTTTACAATTTTATGGTGCACTCTC
AGTACAATCTGCTCTGATGCCGCATAGTTAAGCCAGCCCCGACACCCGCCAACACCCGCTGACGCGCCCT
GACGGGCTTGTCTGCTCCCGGCATCCGCTTACAGACAAGCTGTGACCGTCTCCGGGAGCTGCATGTGTCA
GAGGTTTTCACCGTCATCACCGAAACGCGCGAGACGAAAGGGCCTCGTGATACGCCTATTTTTATAGGTT
AATGTCATGATAATAATGGTTTCTTAGACGTCAGGTGGCACTTTTCGGGGAAATGTGCGCGGAACCCCTA
TTTGTTTATTTTTCTAAATACATTCAAATATGTATCCGCTCATGAGACAATAACCCTGATAAATGCTTCA
ATAATATTGAAAAAGGAAGAGTATGAGTATTCAACATTTCCGTGTCGCCCTTATTCCCTTTTTTGCGGCA
TTTTGCCTTCCTGTTTTTGCTCACCCAGAAACGCTGGTGAAAGTAAAAGATGCTGAAGATCAGTTGGGTG
CACGAGTGGGTTACATCGAACTGGATCTCAACAGCGGTAAGATCCTTGAGAGTTTTCGCCCCGAAGAACG
TTTTCCAATGATGAGCACTTTTAAAGTTCTGCTATGTGGCGCGGTATTATCCCGTATTGACGCCGGGCAA
GAGCAACTCGGTCGCCGCATACACTATTCTCAGAATGACTTGGTTGAGTACTCACCAGTCACAGAAAAGC
ATCTTACGGATGGCATGACAGTAAGAGAATTATGCAGTGCTGCCATAACCATGAGTGATAACACTGCGGC
CAACTTACTTCTGACAACGATCGGAGGACCGAAGGAGCTAACCGCTTTTTTGCACAACATGGGGGATCAT
GTAACTCGCCTTGATCGTTGGGAACCGGAGCTGAATGAAGCCATACCAAACGACGAGCGTGACACCACGA
TGCCTGTAGCAATGGCAACAACGTTGCGCAAACTATTAACTGGCGAACTACTTACTCTAGCTTCCCGGCA
ACAATTAATAGACTGGATGGAGGCGGATAAAGTTGCAGGACCACTTCTGCGCTCGGCCCTTCCGGCTGGC
TGGTTTATTGCTGATAAATCTGGAGCCGGTGAGCGTGGGTCTCGCGGTATCATTGCAGCACTGGGGCCAG
ATGGTAAGCCCTCCCGTATCGTAGTTATCTACACGACGGGGAGTCAGGCAACTATGGATGAACGAAATAG
ACAGATCGCTGAGATAGGTGCCTCACTGATTAAGCATTGGTAACTGTCAGACCAAGTTTACTCATATATA
CTTTAGATTGATTTAAAACTTCATTTTTAATTTAAAAGGATCTAGGTGAAGATCCTTTTTGATAATCTCA
TGACCAAAATCCCTTAACGTGAGTTTTCGTTCCACTGAGCGTCAGACCCCGTAGAAAAGATCAAAGGATC
TTCTTGAGATCCTTTTTTTCTGCGCGTAATCTGCTGCTTGCAAACAAAAAAACCACCGCTACCAGCGGTG
GTTTGTTTGCCGGATCAAGAGCTACCAACTCTTTTTCCGAAGGTAACTGGCTTCAGCAGAGCGCAGATAC
CAAATACTGTTCTTCTAGTGTAGCCGTAGTTAGGCCACCACTTCAAGAACTCTGTAGCACCGCCTACATA
CCTCGCTCTGCTAATCCTGTTACCAGTGGCTGCTGCCAGTGGCGATAAGTCGTGTCTTACCGGGTTGGAC
TCAAGACGATAGTTACCGGATAAGGCGCAGCGGTCGGGCTGAACGGGGGGTTCGTGCACACAGCCCAGCT
TGGAGCGAACGACCTACACCGAACTGAGATACCTACAGCGTGAGCTATGAGAAAGCGCCACGCTTCCCGA
AGGGAGAAAGGCGGACAGGTATCCGGTAAGCGGCAGGGTCGGAACAGGAGAGCGCACGAGGGAGCTTCCA
GGGGGAAACGCCTGGTATCTTTATAGTCCTGTCGGGTTTCGCCACCTCTGACTTGAGCGTCGATTTTTGT
GATGCTCGTCAGGGGGGCGGAGCCTATGGAAAAACGCCAGCAACGCGGCCTTTTTACGGTTCCTGGCCTT
TTGCTGGCCTTTTGCTCACATGTTCTTTCCTGCGTTATCCCCTGATTCTGTGGATAACCGTATTACCGCC
TTTGAGTGAGCTGATACCGCTCGCCGCAGCCGAACGACCGAGCGCAGCGAGTCAGTGAGCGAGGAAGCGG
AAGAGCGCCCAATACGCAAACCGCCTCTCCCCGCGCGTTGGCCGATTCATTAATGCAGCTGGCACGACAG
GTTTCCCGACTGGAAAGCGGGCAGTGAGCGCAACGCAATTAATGTGAGTTAGCTCACTCATTAGGCACCC
CAGGCTTTACACTTTATGCTTCCGGCTCGTATGTTGTGTGGAATTGTGAGCGGATAACAATTTCACACAG
GAAACAGCTATGACATGATTACGAATTAATTCGAGCTCGCCC
Features (pLannotate 1.2.2; 21 found; start..end, strand, type, name):
      1..380     +  enhancer       CMV enhancer: human cytomegalovirus immediate early enhancer
    381..584     +  promoter       CMV promoter: human cytomegalovirus (CMV) immediate early promoter
    720..763     +  intron         CMV intron (fragment): modified intron A from human cytomegalovirus
    815..833     +  promoter       SP6 promoter: promoter for bacteriophage SP6 RNA polymerase
    837..874     +  CDS            IgH signal sequence (fragment): signal sequence from the mouse immunoglobulin heavy chain variable region
    927..947     +  CDS            FLAG (fragment): FLAG® epitope tag, followed by an enterokinase cleavage site
    972..3341    +  CDS            WDR24: WDR24_HUMAN - Also known as C16orf21 From Homo sapiens (Human).
   3391..3525    +  polyA_signal   SV40 poly(A) signal: SV40 polyadenylation signal
   3594..3951    +  promoter       SV40 promoter: SV40 enhancer and early promoter
   3970..4124    +  CDS            lacZα (fragment): LacZα fragment of β-galactosidase; lacZ fragment
   4130..4181    -  misc_feature   bom (fragment): basis of mobility region from pBR322
   4200..4580    +  rep_origin     M13 ori (sequence partly withheld): M13 bacteriophage origin of replication; arrow indicates direction of (+) strand synthesis
   4656..4705    -  misc_feature   bom (fragment): basis of mobility region from pBR322
   4807..4842    -  CDS            rop (fragment): Rop protein, which maintains plasmids at low copy number; rop
   4937..5041    +  promoter       AmpR promoter: bla
   5042..5902    +  CDS            AmpR: β-lactamase; bla; confers resistance to ampicillin, carbenicillin, and related antibiotics
   6073..6661    +  rep_origin     ori: high-copy-number ColE1/pMB1/pBR322/pUC origin of replication
   6844..6936    +  CDS            lacI (fragment): lac repressor; lacI; The lac repressor binds to the lac operator to inhibit transcription in E. coli. This inhibition can be relieved by adding lactose or isopropyl-β-D-thiogalactopyranoside (IPTG).
   6949..6970    +  protein_bind   CAP binding site: CAP binding activates transcription in the presence of cAMP. E. coli catabolite activator protein
   6985..7015    +  promoter       lac promoter: promoter for the E. coli lac operon
   7023..7039    +  protein_bind   lac operator: The lac repressor binds to the lac operator to inhibit transcription in E. coli. This inhibition can be relieved by adding lactose or isopropyl-β-D-thiogalactopyranoside (IPTG). lac repressor encoded by lacI
