[The description below was written by a language model from this plasmid's Addgene catalogue record and pLannotate feature annotations shown in this document.]
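Description:
Flag WDR24 pRK5 is a mammalian expression plasmid of about 7.1 kb, built on the pRK5 backbone, that drives production of human WDR24 (also known as C16orf21 or JFP7) carrying an N-terminal FLAG epitope supplied by the vector. It is propagated in E. coli through a high-copy ColE1/pUC-type origin and selected with ampicillin via the β-lactamase gene and its own promoter. An M13 phage origin is also present, which in principle allows single-stranded DNA production. The short lacZα, lacI, rop and bom fragments and the lac promoter/operator region appear to be backbone remnants rather than functional parts of the design.

The expression cassette begins with the human cytomegalovirus immediate-early enhancer and promoter, followed by a fragment of CMV intron A and an SP6 phage promoter that serves as a sequencing primer site and could support in vitro transcription. The annotation also picks up a short partial match to a mouse immunoglobulin heavy chain signal sequence upstream of the tag, and the record does not indicate that this fragment is functional. The FLAG tag precedes the WDR24 coding sequence of roughly 2.4 kb, which was inserted between SalI and NotI sites that remain intact, and an SV40 polyadenylation signal terminates the transcript. An SV40 enhancer/early promoter region lies downstream, with no mammalian selection marker annotated, so the plasmid is suited to transient transfection.

The associated publication concerns a tumour suppressor complex with GAP activity towards the Rag GTPases that signal amino acid sufficiency to mTORC1. This suggests the construct was used to express epitope-tagged WDR24 in cultured mammalian cells for detection, immunoprecipitation and interaction studies in that pathway.
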