Addgene plasmid #46334: Flag WDR24 pRK5
Depositing lab: David Sabatini. Depositing organization: Whitehead Institute for Biomedical Research. Publication: A Tumor suppressor complex with GAP activity for the Rag GTPases that signal amino acid sufficiency to mTORC1. Bar-Peled L, Chantranupong L, Cherniack AD, Chen WW, Ottina KA, Grabiner BC, Spear ED, Carter SL, Meyerson M, Sabatini DM. Science. 2013 May 31;340(6136):1100-6. doi: 10.1126/science.1232044. PubMed 23723238.
Backbone
  Vector backbone: pRK5
  Vector type: Mammalian Expression
Growth in bacteria
  Bacterial resistance: Ampicillin, 100 μg/mL
  Growth temperature: 37°C
  Growth strain: DH5alpha
  Copy number: Unknown
Gene/Insert
  Gene/Insert name: WDR24
  Species: H. sapiens (human)
  Insert size (bp): 2373
  Entrez Gene: WDR24 (a.k.a. C16orf21, JFP7)
  Tag / fusion protein: FLag (N terminal on backbone)
  Cloning method: Restriction Enzyme; 5′ cloning site SalI (not destroyed); 3′ cloning site NotI (not destroyed)
  Sequencing primers: 5′ SP6; 3′ SV40pA-R
Terms and licenses: Academic/Nonprofit Terms; Industry Terms: Not Available to Industry
How to cite: Flag WDR24 pRK5 was a gift from David Sabatini (Addgene plasmid # 46334 ; http://n2t.net/addgene:46334 ; RRID:Addgene_46334)
