>Addgene plasmid #46334 | Flag WDR24 pRK5 | depositor partial sequence | sequence record 65305 | Flag WDR24 pRK5 sequence 2373 bps
ATGGAGAAGATGTCCCGTGTGACCACAGCCCTGGGTGGCAGCGTGCTGACAGGCCGCACCATGCACTGCC
ACCTGGATGCTCCCGCCAATGCCATCAGTGTGTGCCGCGACGCAGCCCAGGTGGTCGTGGCAGGCCGTAG
CATCTTCAAGATCTATGCCATCGAGGAGGAACAGTTCGTGGAAAAGCTGAACCTGCGTGTGGGGCGCAAG
CCTTCGCTTAACCTGAGCTGTGCTGACGTGGTCTGGCACCAGATGGATGAGAACCTGCTGGCCACAGCAG
CCACCAATGGCGTGGTGGTCACGTGGAACCTGGGCCGGCCATCCCGCAACAAGCAGGACCAGCTGTTCAC
AGAACACAAGCGCACGGTAAACAAAGTCTGCTTCCACCCCACCGAAGCCCACGTGCTGCTCAGTGGCTCC
CAGGATGGCTTCATGAAGTGCTTTGACCTCCGCAGAAAGGACTCTGTCAGCACCTTCTCGGGCCAGTCGG
AGAGCGTGCGGGACGTGCAGTTCAGTATCCGGGACTACTTCACCTTCGCCTCCACCTTTGAGAACGGCAA
TGTGCAGCTCTGGGACATCCGGCGTCCCGACCGGTGCGAGAGGATGTTCACAGCCCACAACGGACCCGTC
TTCTGCTGCGACTGGCACCCCGAGGACAGGGGCTGGTTGGCCACTGGAGGGCGCGACAAGATGGTGAAGG
TCTGGGACATGACCACGCACCGTGCCAAGGAGATGCACTGTGTGCAGACCATCGCCTCGGTGGCCCGTGT
GAAGTGGCGGCCAGAGTGCCGCCACCACCTGGCCACGTGCTCCATGATGGTGGACCACAACATCTATGTT
TGGGACGTGCGCCGGCCCTTCGTGCCAGCTGCCATGTTTGAGGAACACCGAGACGTCACCACGGGAATTG
CCTGGCGCCACCCCCACGACCCCTCCTTCCTGCTGTCTGGCTCCAAGGACAGCTCGCTGTGCCAGCACCT
GTTCCGCGACGCCAGCCAGCCCGTCGAGCGCGCCAACCCTGAGGGCCTCTGCTACGGCCTCTTCGGGGAC
CTGGCCTTCGCCGCCAAGGAGAGCCTCGTGGCTGCCGAGTCGGGGCGCAAGCCCTACACTGGCGACCGGC
GCCACCCCATCTTCTTTAAGCGCAAGCTGGACCCTGCCGAGCCCTTCGCAGGCCTCGCCTCCAGTGCCCT
CAGTGTCTTTGAGACGGAGCCAGGTGGCGGCGGCATGCGCTGGTTTGTGGACACAGCTGAGCGTTATGCG
CTGGCTGGCCGGCCACTGGCCGAGCTCTGTGACCACAACGCAAAGGTGGCTCGAGAGCTTGGCCGCAACC
AGGTGGCGCAAACGTGGACCATGCTGCGGATCATCTACTGCAGCCCTGGCCTAGTGCCCACTGCAAACCT
CAACCACAGTGTGGGCAAGGGTGGCTCCTGTGGCCTCCCGCTCATGAACAGTTTCAACCTGAAGGATATG
GCCCCAGGGTTGGGCAGTGAGACGCGGCTGGACCGCAGCAAAGGAGATGCACGGAGCGACACAGTTCTGC
TCGACTCCTCGGCCACACTCATCACCAATGAGGATAACGAGGAAACCGAGGGCAGCGACGTACCTGCCGA
CTACCTGCTGGGTGACGTGGAAGGTGAGGAGGACGAGCTGTACCTGCTGGATCCGGAACACGCGCACCCC
GAGGACCCTGAGTGCGTGCTGCCGCAGGAGGCCTTTCCGCTGCGCCACGAGATCGTGGACACGCCTCCCG
GACCCGAGCACCTGCAGGACAAGGCCGACTCCCCGCACGTGAGCGGCAGCGAGGCGGATGTGGCCTCCCT
GGCCCCCGTGGACTCCTCCTTCTCGCTCCTGTCTGTCTCACACGCGCTCTACGACAGCCGCCTGCCGCCC
GACTTCTTCGGCGTGCTGGTGCGCGACATGCTGCACTTCTACGCTGAGCAGGGCGACGTGCAGATGGCTG
TGTCTGTGCTCATCGTCCTGGGTGAACGGGTGCGCAAGGACATCGACGAGCAGACCCAGGAGCACTGGTA
CACTTCCTACATCGACCTGCTGCAGCGCTTCCGCCTCTGGAACGTGTCCAACGAGGTGGTCAAGCTGAGC
ACCAGCCGCGCCGTCAGCTGCCTCAACCAGGCCTCCACCACCCTGCACGTCAACTGCAGCCACTGCAAGC
GGCCCATGAGCAGCCGGGGCTGGGTCTGCGACAGGTGCCACCGCTGCGCCAGCATGTGTGCCGTCTGCCA
CCACGTAGTCAAGGGTCTCTTCGTGTGGTGCCAGGGCTGCAGCCACGGCGGCCACCTGCAGCACATCATG
AAGTGGCTGGAAGGCAGCTCCCACTGTCCCGCAGGCTGCGGCCACCTCTGCGAGTACTCCTGA
