>Addgene plasmid #46334 | Flag WDR24 pRK5 | addgene partial sequence | sequence record 66291 | Sp6 5'-ATTTAGGTGACACTATAG-3'
TTTCTCTCCACAGGTGTCCACTCCCAGGTCCAACTGCACCTCGGTTCTATCGATTGAATTCACCATGGAA
ATGGACTACAAGGATGACGATGACAAGGGTGGTGGTGGTGGTGCGTCGACGATGGAGAAGATGTCCCGTG
TGACCACAGCCCTGGGTGGCAGCGTGCTGACAGGCCGCACCATGCACTGCCACCTGGATGCTCCCGCCAA
TGCCATCAGTGTGTGCCGCGACGCAGCCCAGGTGGTCGTGGCAGGCCGTAGCATCTTCAAGATCTATGCC
ATCGAGGAGGAACAGTTCGTGGAAAAGCTGAACCTGCGTGTGGGGCGCAAGCCTTCGCTTAACCTGAGCT
GTGCTGACGTGGTCTGGCACCAGATGGATGAGAACCTGCTGGCCACAGCAGCCACCAATGGCGTGGTGGT
CACGTGGAACCTGGGCCGGCCATCCCGCAACAAGCAGGACCAGCTGTTCACAGAACACAAGCGCACGGTA
AACAAAGTCTGCTTCCACCCCACCGAAGCCCACGTGCTGCTCAGTGGCTCCCAGGATGGCTTCATGAAGT
GCTTTGACCTCCGCAGAAAGGACTCTGTCAGCACCTTCTCGGGCCAGTCGGAGAGCGTGCGGGACGTGCA
GTTCAGTATCCGGGACTACTTCACCTTCGCCTCCACCTTTGAGAACGGCAATGTGCAGCTCTGGGACATC
CGGCGTCCCGACCGGTGCGAGAGGATGTTCACAGCCCACAACGGACCCGTCTTCTGCTGCGACTGGCACC
CCGAGGACAGGGGCTGGTTGGCCACTGGAGGGCGCGACAAGATGGTGAAGGTCTGGGACATGACCACGCA
CCGTGCCAAGGAGATGCACTGTGTGCAGACCATCGCCTCGGTGGCCCGTGTGAAGTGGCGGCCAGAGTGC
CGCCACCACCTGGCCACGTGCTCCATGATG
